>Addgene plasmid #154416 | pDONR223 SARS-CoV2 TEV-ORF3A | addgene full sequence | sequence record 310095 | Addgene NGS Result
GCGTATTGGGCGCTCTTCCGCTTCCTCGCTCACTGACTCGCTGCGCTCGGTCGTTCGGCTGCGGCGAGCG
GTATCAGCTCACTCAAAGGCGGTAATACGGTTATCCACAGAATCAGGGGATAACGCAGGAAAGAACATGT
GAGCAAAAGGCCAGCAAAAGGCCAGGAACCGTAAAAAGGCCGCGTTGCTGGCGTTTTTCCATAGGCTCCG
CCCCCCTGACGAGCATCACAAAAATCGACGCTCAAGTCAGAGGTGGCGAAACCCGACAGGACTATAAAGA
TACCAGGCGTTTCCCCCTGGAAGCTCCCTCGTGCGCTCTCCTGTTCCGACCCTGCCGCTTACCGGATACC
TGTCCGCCTTTCTCCCTTCGGGAAGCGTGGCGCTTTCTCATAGCTCACGCTGTAGGTATCTCAGTTCGGT
GTAGGTCGTTCGCTCCAAGCTGGGCTGTGTGCACGAACCCCCCGTTCAGCCCGACCGCTGCGCCTTATCC
GGTAACTATCGTCTTGAGTCCAACCCGGTAAGACACGACTTATCGCCACTGGCAGCAGCCACTGGTAACA
GGATTAGCAGAGCGAGGTATGTAGGCGGTGCTACAGAGTTCTTGAAGTGGTGGCCTAACTACGGCTACAC
TAGAAGAACAGTATTTGGTATCTGCGCTCTGCTGAAGCCAGTTACCTTCGGAAAAAGAGTTGGTAGCTCT
TGATCCGGCAAACAAACCACCGCTGGTAGCGGTGGTTTTTTTGTTTGCAAGCAGCAGATTACGCGCAGAA
AAAAAGGATCTCAAGAAGATCCTTTGATCTTTTCTACGGGGTCTGACGCTCAGTGGAACGACGCGTAACT
CACGTTAAGGGATTTTGGTCATGGGTGGCTCGAGGGTTATTTGCCGACTACCTTGGTGATCTCGCCTTTC
ACGTAGTGGACAAATTCTTCCAACTGATCTGCGCGCGAGGCCAAGCGATCTTCTTCTTGTCCAAGATAAG
CCTGTCTAGCTTCAAGTATGACGGGCTGATACTGGGCCGGCAGGCGCTCCATTGCCCAGTCGGCAGCGAC
ATCCTTCGGCGCGATTTTGCCGGTTACTGCGCTGTACCAAATGCGGGACAACGTAAGCACTACATTTCGC
TCATCGCCAGCCCAGTCGGGCGGCGAGTTCCATAGCGTTAAGGTTTCATTTAGCGCCTCAAATAGATCCT
GTTCAGGAACCGGATCAAAGAGTTCCTCCGCCGCTGGACCTACCAAGGCAACGCTATGTTCTCTTGCTTT
TGTCAGCAAGATAGCCAGATCAATGTCGATCGTGGCTGGCTCGAAGATACCTGCAAGAATGTCATTGCGC
TGCCATTCTCCAAATTGCAGTTCGCGCTTAGCTGGATAACGCCACGGAATGATGTCGTCGTGCACAACAA
TGGTGACTTCTACAGCGCGGAGAATCTCGCTCTCTCCAGGGGAAGCCGAAGTTTCCAAAAGGTCGTTGAT
CAAAGCTCGCCGCGTTGTTTCATCAAGCCTTACGGTCACCGTAACCAGCAAATCAATATCACTGTGTGGC
TTCAGGCCGCCATCCACTGCGGAGCCGTACAAATGTACGGCCAGCAACGTCGGTTCGAGATGGCGCTCGA
TGACGCCAACTACCTCTGATAGTTGAGTCGATACTTCGGCGATCACCGCTTCCCTCATAATGTTTAACTT
TGTTTTAGGGCGACTGCCCTGCTGCGTAACATCGTTGCTGCTCCATAACATCAAACATCGACCCACGGCG
TAACGCGCTTGCTGCTTGGATGCCCGAGGCATAGACTGTACCCCAAAAAAACAGTCATAACAAGCCATGA
AAACCGCCACTGCGCCGTTACCACCGCTGCGTTCGGTCAAGGTTCTGGACCAGTTGCGTGAGCGCATACG
CTACTTGCATTACAGCTTACGAACCGAACAGGCTTATGTCCACTGGGTTCGTGCCTTCATCCGTTTCCAC
GGTGTGCGTCACCCGGCAACCTTGGGTAGCAGCGAAGTCGAGGCATTTCTGTCCTGGCTGGTCTAGAGGA
GGCATGATGATATATTTTTATCTTGTGCAATGTAACATCAGAGATTTTGAGACACGGGCCAGAGCTGCCA
GGAAACAGCTATGACCATGTAATACGACTCACTATAGGGGATATCAGCTGGATGGCAAATAATGATTTTA
TTTTGACTGATAGTGACCTGTTCGTTGCAACAAATTGATAAGCAATGCTTTCTTATAATGCCAACTTTGT
ACAAGAAAGTTGGGTATTACAGTGGCACGGAGGTGGTGGTGGTAGGTTCGTCGTAGATAGGCTCCATCAC
GGGGTTCACCACGCCGCTAGACACGTCGATGGTGTGGATCTGCACGTGTTCCTCGGGTTCGTCCACGATC
TTGTTGTAGATGAAGAAGGTCACGTGCTCCACACCGGTGTCGGTAGACAGCTGGGTGGAGTACAGCTGGT
AGTAGTCGCTGGTGAAGTAAGAGTGCAGCACCACGCAGTCCTTCACTCCAGATTCCCACTTCTCGGTGTA
TCCGCCGATCTGGTAGTCGTGTTCGGAGATAGGGCTGGTGGTGCCGTCACCGGAGGTGATCACGATGGAG
CTGGTCACGCTGTTGTAGGGGATGCAGTAGTCGTAGCAGTTGGTGTGCCAGCACAGGAAGTAGTTGGCGT
CGTACAGCAGGGGGTTCTTGGATCTGCACTTCCAGCACAGCCACAGCCTCATGATGATGCGCACGAAGTT
GATGCTCTGCAGGAAGTACACCAGAGCGTACAGGTACAGGAATGGAGCCTCCAGACCAGCAGCCACCAGC
AGCAGGTGTGAGTACACGGTCACGAACAGCAGCAGCAGGTTGCACACGAAGTGCACACCCTTGGACAGAG
CCAGCTGCCACCTCTTCTTCAGGGTGATGATCTTAGAGGCGGACTGGAACACGGCCAGCAGGGCCACACC
CACGATCAGCCATCCGAAGGGCAGGCTAGCCTGGATTGGGATGGTAGCGGTGGCACGCACGAAGTCAGAA
GGGGTGGCGTCCTTGATCTCTCCCTGCTTCAGGGTCACGGTGCCGATGGTGAAGATTCTCATGAACAGGT
CCATGCCTTGGAAGTACAGGTTTTCGCCAACTTTTTTGTACAAAGTTGGCATTATAAAAAAGCATTGCTC
ATCAATTTGTTGCAACGAACAGGTCACTATCAGTCAAAATAAAATCATTATTTGGGGCCCGAGCTTAAGA
CTGGCCGTCGTTTTACAACGTCGTGACTGGGAAAACATCCATGCTAGCGTTAACGCGAGAGTAGGGAACT
GCCAGGCATCAAATAAAACGAAAGGCTCAGTCGGAAGACTGGGCCTTTCGTTTTATCTGTTGTTTGTCGG
TGAACGCTCTCCTGAGTAGGACAAATCCGCCGGGAGCGGATTTGAACGTTGTGAAGCAACGGCCCGGAGG
GTGGCGGGCAGGACGCCCGCCATAAACTGCCAGGCATCAAACTAAGCAGAAGGCCATCCTGACGGATGGC
CTTTTTGCGTTTCTACAAACTCTTCCTGGCTAGCGGTACGCGTATTAATTGCGTTGCGCTCACTGCCCGC
TTTCCAGTCGGGAAACCTGTCGTGCCAGCTGCATTAATGAATCGGCCAACGCGCGGGGAGAGGCGGTTT
Features (pLannotate 1.2.2; 13 found; start..end, strand, type, name):
    196..784     -  rep_origin     ori: high-copy-number ColE1/pMB1/pBR322/pUC origin of replication
    877..1668    -  CDS            SmR: aminoglycoside adenylyltransferase (Murphy, 1985); aadA; confers resistance to spectinomycin and streptomycin
   1675..1731    -  CDS            GmR (fragment): gentamycin acetyltransferase; aacC1; confers resistance to gentamycin
   1907..1930    -  promoter       Pc promoter (fragment): intI1 (promoter lies within the coding sequence); class 1 integron promoter
   2120..2138    +  promoter       T7 promoter: promoter for bacteriophage T7 RNA polymerase
   2156..2255    +  protein_bind   attL2: mutant version of attL; recombination site for the Gateway® LR reaction LR Clonase™
   2260..3084    -  CDS            AP3A_SARS2: Experimental evidence at protein level: Swiss-Prot protein existence level 1. Plays a role in virus egress via lysosomal trafficking (PubMed:33157038, PubMed:33422265). Forms homotetrameric ion channels (viroporin) localized at endosomes and lysosomes, that may induce deacidification of lysosomes thereby allowing safe virion egress through lysosomal trafficking (By similarity) (PubMed:33157038, PubMed:33422265). Also blocks formation of autolysosomes through binding and sequestering host TMUB1/HOPS on late endosomes. This prevents fusion of autophagosomes with lysosomes, disrupting autophagy a
   3089..3105    -  CDS            TEV site (fragment): tobacco etch virus (TEV) protease recognition and cleavage site
   3108..3203    -  protein_bind   attL3: mutant version of attL; recombination site for the Gateway® LR reaction LR Clonase™
   3220..3256    +  CDS            lacZα (fragment): LacZα fragment of β-galactosidase; lacZ fragment
   3303..3346    -  terminator     rrnB T1 terminator: Escherichia coli rrnB; transcription terminator T1 from the E. coli rrnB gene
   3478..3505    +  terminator     rrnB T2 terminator: transcription terminator T2 from the E. coli rrnB gene
   3560..13      -  CDS            lacI (fragment) (across the origin): lac repressor; lacI; The lac repressor binds to the lac operator to inhibit transcription in E. coli. This inhibition can be relieved by adding lactose or isopropyl-β-D-thiogalactopyranoside (IPTG).
