[The description below was written by a language model from this plasmid's Addgene catalogue record and pLannotate feature annotations shown in this document.]
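Description:
pDONR223 SARS-CoV2 TEV-ORF3A is a Gateway-compatible entry clone built in the pDONR223 backbone and intended for propagation in E. coli. It replicates from a high-copy ColE1/pUC-type origin and is selected with spectinomycin through an aadA (SmR) aminoglycoside adenylyltransferase gene. The short gentamicin-resistance and class 1 integron Pc promoter fragments annotated next to this marker appear to be remnants of the resistance cassette's origin. The sequenced plasmid is 3,639 nt. This is smaller than the 5,005 bp listed for the empty donor vector, as expected once the donor's counterselection cassette has been exchanged for the insert during Gateway cloning.

The payload is the ORF3a coding sequence of SARS-CoV-2 isolate Wuhan-Hu-1, PCR-amplified and codon-optimized, so it carries many synonymous changes. A tobacco etch virus (TEV) protease recognition site sits directly upstream of the N-terminus, giving an insert of 849 bp. ORF3a encodes a viroporin-type accessory protein associated with endosomes and lysosomes and implicated in virion egress and disruption of autophagy. The cassette is flanked by two attL recombination sites, which the automated annotation labels attL2 and attL3. rrnB T1 and T2 terminators lie on one side of the cassette and a T7 promoter on the other. The entry clone has no annotated promoter intended for expressing the ORF.

The plasmid's purpose is to transfer TEV-ORF3a by LR recombination into destination vectors of choice. There, an N-terminal tag supplied by the destination vector could be removed from the ORF3a protein by TEV cleavage. It belongs to a collection of SARS-CoV-2 coding-region clones.
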