Addgene plasmid #154416: pDONR223 SARS-CoV2 TEV-ORF3A
Purpose: Gateway-compatible Entry vector
Depositing lab: Fritz Roth. Depositing organization: Sinai Health System. Publication: A Comprehensive, Flexible Collection of SARS-CoV-2 Coding Regions. Kim DK, Knapp JJ, Kuang D, Chawla A, Cassonnet P, Lee H, Sheykhkarimli D, Samavarchi-Tehrani P, Abdouni H, Rayhan A, Li R, Pogoutse O, Coyaud E, van der Werf S, Demeret C, Gingras AC, Taipale M, Raught B, Jacob Y, Roth FP. G3 (Bethesda). 2020 Aug 6. pii: g3.120.401554. doi: 10.1534/g3.120.401554. PubMed 32763951.
Backbone
  Vector backbone: pDONR223
  Backbone manufacturer: Rual et al, Genome Res. 14:2128-2135, 2004.
  Backbone size w/o insert (bp): 5005
  Vector type: Gateway-compatible Entry vector, with insert of ORF3A CDS with a TEV sequence at the N-term.
Growth in bacteria
  Bacterial resistance: Spectinomycin, 50 μg/mL
  Growth temperature: 37°C
  Growth strain: DH5alpha
  Copy number: Unknown
Gene/Insert
  Gene/Insert name: ORF3A
  Species: SARS-CoV-2 isolate Wuhan-Hu-1
  Insert size (bp): 849
  Mutation: Many synonymous changes due to codon optimization
  Entrez Gene: ORF3a (a.k.a. GU280_gp03)
  Cloning method: Gateway Cloning
  Sequencing primers: 5′ M13F; 3′ M13R
Resource information
  A portion of this plasmid was derived from a plasmid made by: PCR amplified
Terms and licenses: Academic/Nonprofit Terms; Industry Terms
How to cite: pDONR223 SARS-CoV2 TEV-ORF3A was a gift from Fritz Roth (Addgene plasmid # 154416 ; http://n2t.net/addgene:154416 ; RRID:Addgene_154416)
