>Addgene plasmid #154416 | pDONR223 SARS-CoV2 TEV-ORF3A | depositor partial sequence | sequence record 298885 | Inserted CDS with stop codon
GAAAACCTGTACTTCCAAGGCATGGACCTGTTCATGAGAATCTTCACCATCGGCACCGTGACCCTGAAGC
AGGGAGAGATCAAGGACGCCACCCCTTCTGACTTCGTGCGTGCCACCGCTACCATCCCAATCCAGGCTAG
CCTGCCCTTCGGATGGCTGATCGTGGGTGTGGCCCTGCTGGCCGTGTTCCAGTCCGCCTCTAAGATCATC
ACCCTGAAGAAGAGGTGGCAGCTGGCTCTGTCCAAGGGTGTGCACTTCGTGTGCAACCTGCTGCTGCTGT
TCGTGACCGTGTACTCACACCTGCTGCTGGTGGCTGCTGGTCTGGAGGCTCCATTCCTGTACCTGTACGC
TCTGGTGTACTTCCTGCAGAGCATCAACTTCGTGCGCATCATCATGAGGCTGTGGCTGTGCTGGAAGTGC
AGATCCAAGAACCCCCTGCTGTACGACGCCAACTACTTCCTGTGCTGGCACACCAACTGCTACGACTACT
GCATCCCCTACAACAGCGTGACCAGCTCCATCGTGATCACCTCCGGTGACGGCACCACCAGCCCTATCTC
CGAACACGACTACCAGATCGGCGGATACACCGAGAAGTGGGAATCTGGAGTGAAGGACTGCGTGGTGCTG
CACTCTTACTTCACCAGCGACTACTACCAGCTGTACTCCACCCAGCTGTCTACCGACACCGGTGTGGAGC
ACGTGACCTTCTTCATCTACAACAAGATCGTGGACGAACCCGAGGAACACGTGCAGATCCACACCATCGA
CGTGTCTAGCGGCGTGGTGAACCCCGTGATGGAGCCTATCTACGACGAACCTACCACCACCACCTCCGTG
CCACTGTAA
